>Addgene plasmid #183325 | CROP_C9_Puro_TOP2B | addgene full sequence | sequence record 362765 | Addgene NGS Result
GTGAGCGGATAACAATTTCACACAGGAAACAGCTATGACCATGATTACGCCAAGCGCGCAATTAACCCTC
ACTAAAGGGAACAAAAGCTGGAGCTGCAAGCTTAATGTAGTCTTATGCAATACTCTTGTAGTCTTGCAAC
ATGGTAACGATGAGTTAGCAACATGCCTTACAAGGAGAGAAAAAGCACCGTGCATGCCGATTGGTGGAAG
TAAGGTGGTACGATCGTGCCTTATTAGGAAGGCAACAGACGGGTCTGACATGGATTGGACGAACCACTGA
ATTGCCGCATTGCAGAGATATTGTATTTAAGTGCCTAGCTCGATACATAAACGGGTCTCTCTGGTTAGAC
CAGATCTGAGCCTGGGAGCTCTCTGGCTAACTAGGGAACCCACTGCTTAAGCCTCAATAAAGCTTGCCTT
GAGTGCTTCAAGTAGTGTGTGCCCGTCTGTTGTGTGACTCTGGTAACTAGAGATCCCTCAGACCCTTTTA
GTCAGTGTGGAAAATCTCTAGCAGTGGCGCCCGAACAGGGACTTGAAAGCGAAAGGGAAACCAGAGGAGC
TCTCTCGACGCAGGACTCGGCTTGCTGAAGCGCGCACGGCAAGAGGCGAGGGGCGGCGACTGGTGAGTAC
GCCAAAAATTTTGACTAGCGGAGGCTAGAAGGAGAGAGATGGGTGCGAGAGCGTCAGTATTAAGCGGGGG
AGAATTAGATCGCGATGGGAAAAAATTCGGTTAAGGCCAGGGGGAAAGAAAAAATATAAATTAAAACATA
TAGTATGGGCAAGCAGGGAGCTAGAACGATTCGCAGTTAATCCTGGCCTGTTAGAAACATCAGAAGGCTG
TAGACAAATACTGGGACAGCTACAACCATCCCTTCAGACAGGATCAGAAGAACTTAGATCATTATATAAT
ACAGTAGCAACCCTCTATTGTGTGCATCAAAGGATAGAGATAAAAGACACCAAGGAAGCTTTAGACAAGA
TAGAGGAAGAGCAAAACAAAAGTAAGACCACCGCACAGCAAGCGGCCGCTGATCTTCAGACCTGGAGGAG
GAGATATGAGGGACAATTGGAGAAGTGAATTATATAAATATAAAGTAGTAAAAATTGAACCATTAGGAGT
AGCACCCACCAAGGCAAAGAGAAGAGTGGTGCAGAGAGAAAAAAGAGCAGTGGGAATAGGAGCTTTGTTC
CTTGGGTTCTTGGGAGCAGCAGGAAGCACTATGGGCGCAGCGTCAATGACGCTGACGGTACAGGCCAGAC
AATTATTGTCTGGTATAGTGCAGCAGCAGAACAATTTGCTGAGGGCTATTGAGGCGCAACAGCATCTGTT
GCAACTCACAGTCTGGGGCATCAAGCAGCTCCAGGCAAGAATCCTGGCTGTGGAAAGATACCTAAAGGAT
CAACAGCTCCTGGGGATTTGGGGTTGCTCTGGAAAACTCATTTGCACCACTGCTGTGCCTTGGAATGCTA
GTTGGAGTAATAAATCTCTGGAACAGATTTGGAATCACACGACCTGGATGGAGTGGGACAGAGAAATTAA
CAATTACACAAGCTTAATACACTCCTTAATTGAAGAATCGCAAAACCAGCAAGAAAAGAATGAACAAGAA
TTATTGGAATTAGATAAATGGGCAAGTTTGTGGAATTGGTTTAACATAACAAATTGGCTGTGGTATATAA
AATTATTCATAATGATAGTAGGAGGCTTGGTAGGTTTAAGAATAGTTTTTGCTGTACTTTCTATAGTGAA
TAGAGTTAGGCAGGGATATTCACCATTATCGTTTCAGAATCTTGAGACAAATGGCAGTATTCATCCACAA
TTTTAAAAGAAAAGGGGGGATTGGGGGGTACAGTGCAGGGGAAAGAATAGTAGACATAATAGCAACAGAC
ATACAAACTAAAGAATTACAAAAACAAATTACAAAAATTCAAAATTTTCGGGTTTATTACAGGGACAGCA
GAGATCCACTTTGGCGCCGGCTCGAGGGGGCCCGGGTGCAAAGATGGATAAAGTTTTAAACAGAGAGGAA
TCTTTGCAGCTAATGGACCTTCTAGGTCTTGAAAGGAGTGGGAATTGGCTCCGTAGGTCTTGAAAGGAGT
GGGAATTGGCTCCGGTGCCCGTCAGTGGGCAGAGCGCACATCGCCCACAGTCCCCGAGAAGTTGGGGGGA
GGGGTCGGCAATTGATCCGGTGCCTAGAGAAGGTGGCGCGGGGTAAACTGGGAAAGTGATGTCGTGTACT
GGCTCCGCCTTTTTCCCGAGGGTGGGGGAGAACCGTATATAAGTGCAGTAGTCGCCGTGAACGTTCTTTT
TCGCAACGGGTTTGCCGCCAGAACACAGGACCGGTTCTAGAGCGCTGCCACCATGGACAAGAAGTACAGC
ATCGGCCTGGACATCGGCACCAACTCTGTGGGCTGGGCCGTGATCACCGACGAGTACAAGGTGCCCAGCA
AGAAATTCAAGGTGCTGGGCAACACCGACCGGCACAGCATCAAGAAGAACCTGATCGGAGCCCTGCTGTT
CGACAGCGGCGAAACAGCCGAGGCCACCCGGCTGAAGAGAACCGCCAGAAGAAGATACACCAGACGGAAG
AACCGGATCTGCTATCTGCAAGAGATCTTCAGCAACGAGATGGCCAAGGTGGACGACAGCTTCTTCCACA
GACTGGAAGAGTCCTTCCTGGTGGAAGAGGATAAGAAGCACGAGCGGCACCCCATCTTCGGCAACATCGT
GGACGAGGTGGCCTACCACGAGAAGTACCCCACCATCTACCACCTGAGAAAGAAACTGGTGGACAGCACC
GACAAGGCCGACCTGCGGCTGATCTATCTGGCCCTGGCCCACATGATCAAGTTCCGGGGCCACTTCCTGA
TCGAGGGCGACCTGAACCCCGACAACAGCGACGTGGACAAGCTGTTCATCCAGCTGGTGCAGACCTACAA
CCAGCTGTTCGAGGAAAACCCCATCAACGCCAGCGGCGTGGACGCCAAGGCCATCCTGTCTGCCAGACTG
AGCAAGAGCAGACGGCTGGAAAATCTGATCGCCCAGCTGCCCGGCGAGAAGAAGAATGGCCTGTTCGGAA
ACCTGATTGCCCTGAGCCTGGGCCTGACCCCCAACTTCAAGAGCAACTTCGACCTGGCCGAGGATGCCAA
ACTGCAGCTGAGCAAGGACACCTACGACGACGACCTGGACAACCTGCTGGCCCAGATCGGCGACCAGTAC
GCCGACCTGTTTCTGGCCGCCAAGAACCTGTCCGACGCCATCCTGCTGAGCGACATCCTGAGAGTGAACA
CCGAGATCACCAAGGCCCCCCTGAGCGCCTCTATGATCAAGAGATACGACGAGCACCACCAGGACCTGAC
CCTGCTGAAAGCTCTCGTGCGGCAGCAGCTGCCTGAGAAGTACAAAGAGATTTTCTTCGACCAGAGCAAG
AACGGCTACGCCGGCTACATTGACGGCGGAGCCAGCCAGGAAGAGTTCTACAAGTTCATCAAGCCCATCC
TGGAAAAGATGGACGGCACCGAGGAACTGCTCGTGAAGCTGAACAGAGAGGACCTGCTGCGGAAGCAGCG
GACCTTCGACAACGGCAGCATCCCCCACCAGATCCACCTGGGAGAGCTGCACGCCATTCTGCGGCGGCAG
GAAGATTTTTACCCATTCCTGAAGGACAACCGGGAAAAGATCGAGAAGATCCTGACCTTCCGCATCCCCT
ACTACGTGGGCCCTCTGGCCAGGGGAAACAGCAGATTCGCCTGGATGACCAGAAAGAGCGAGGAAACCAT
CACCCCCTGGAACTTCGAGGAAGTGGTGGACAAGGGCGCTTCCGCCCAGAGCTTCATCGAGCGGATGACC
AACTTCGATAAGAACCTGCCCAACGAGAAGGTGCTGCCCAAGCACAGCCTGCTGTACGAGTACTTCACCG
TGTATAACGAGCTGACCAAAGTGAAATACGTGACCGAGGGAATGAGAAAGCCCGCCTTCCTGAGCGGCGA
GCAGAAAAAGGCCATCGTGGACCTGCTGTTCAAGACCAACCGGAAAGTGACCGTGAAGCAGCTGAAAGAG
GACTACTTCAAGAAAATCGAGTGCTTCGACTCCGTGGAAATCTCCGGCGTGGAAGATCGGTTCAACGCCT
CCCTGGGCACATACCACGATCTGCTGAAAATTATCAAGGACAAGGACTTCCTGGACAATGAGGAAAACGA
GGACATTCTGGAAGATATCGTGCTGACCCTGACACTGTTTGAGGACAGAGAGATGATCGAGGAACGGCTG
AAAACCTATGCCCACCTGTTCGACGACAAAGTGATGAAGCAGCTGAAGCGGCGGAGATACACCGGCTGGG
GCAGGCTGAGCCGGAAGCTGATCAACGGCATCCGGGACAAGCAGTCCGGCAAGACAATCCTGGATTTCCT
GAAGTCCGACGGCTTCGCCAACAGAAACTTCATGCAGCTGATCCACGACGACAGCCTGACCTTTAAAGAG
GACATCCAGAAAGCCCAGGTGTCCGGCCAGGGCGATAGCCTGCACGAGCACATTGCCAATCTGGCCGGCA
GCCCCGCCATTAAGAAGGGCATCCTGCAGACAGTGAAGGTGGTGGACGAGCTCGTGAAAGTGATGGGCCG
GCACAAGCCCGAGAACATCGTGATCGAAATGGCCAGAGAGAACCAGACCACCCAGAAGGGACAGAAGAAC
AGCCGCGAGAGAATGAAGCGGATCGAAGAGGGCATCAAAGAGCTGGGCAGCCAGATCCTGAAAGAACACC
CCGTGGAAAACACCCAGCTGCAGAACGAGAAGCTGTACCTGTACTACCTGCAGAATGGGCGGGATATGTA
CGTGGACCAGGAACTGGACATCAACCGGCTGTCCGACTACGATGTGGACCATATCGTGCCTCAGAGCTTT
CTGAAGGACGACTCCATCGACAACAAGGTGCTGACCAGAAGCGACAAGAACCGGGGCAAGAGCGACAACG
TGCCCTCCGAAGAGGTCGTGAAGAAGATGAAGAACTACTGGCGGCAGCTGCTGAACGCCAAGCTGATTAC
CCAGAGAAAGTTCGACAATCTGACCAAGGCCGAGAGAGGCGGCCTGAGCGAACTGGATAAGGCCGGCTTC
ATCAAGAGACAGCTGGTGGAAACCCGGCAGATCACAAAGCACGTGGCACAGATCCTGGACTCCCGGATGA
ACACTAAGTACGACGAGAATGACAAGCTGATCCGGGAAGTGAAAGTGATCACCCTGAAGTCCAAGCTGGT
GTCCGATTTCCGGAAGGATTTCCAGTTTTACAAAGTGCGCGAGATCAACAACTACCACCACGCCCACGAC
GCCTACCTGAACGCCGTCGTGGGAACCGCCCTGATCAAAAAGTACCCTAAGCTGGAAAGCGAGTTCGTGT
ACGGCGACTACAAGGTGTACGACGTGCGGAAGATGATCGCCAAGAGCGAGCAGGAAATCGGCAAGGCTAC
CGCCAAGTACTTCTTCTACAGCAACATCATGAACTTTTTCAAGACCGAGATTACCCTGGCCAACGGCGAG
ATCCGGAAGCGGCCTCTGATCGAGACAAACGGCGAAACCGGGGAGATCGTGTGGGATAAGGGCCGGGATT
TTGCCACCGTGCGGAAAGTGCTGAGCATGCCCCAAGTGAATATCGTGAAAAAGACCGAGGTGCAGACAGG
CGGCTTCAGCAAAGAGTCTATCCTGCCCAAGAGGAACAGCGATAAGCTGATCGCCAGAAAGAAGGACTGG
GACCCTAAGAAGTACGGCGGCTTCGACAGCCCCACCGTGGCCTATTCTGTGCTGGTGGTGGCCAAAGTGG
AAAAGGGCAAGTCCAAGAAACTGAAGAGTGTGAAAGAGCTGCTGGGGATCACCATCATGGAAAGAAGCAG
CTTCGAGAAGAATCCCATCGACTTTCTGGAAGCCAAGGGCTACAAAGAAGTGAAAAAGGACCTGATCATC
AAGCTGCCTAAGTACTCCCTGTTCGAGCTGGAAAACGGCCGGAAGAGAATGCTGGCCTCTGCCGGCGAAC
TGCAGAAGGGAAACGAACTGGCCCTGCCCTCCAAATATGTGAACTTCCTGTACCTGGCCAGCCACTATGA
GAAGCTGAAGGGCTCCCCCGAGGATAATGAGCAGAAACAGCTGTTTGTGGAACAGCACAAGCACTACCTG
GACGAGATCATCGAGCAGATCAGCGAGTTCTCCAAGAGAGTGATCCTGGCCGACGCTAATCTGGACAAAG
TGCTGTCCGCCTACAACAAGCACCGGGATAAGCCCATCAGAGAGCAGGCCGAGAATATCATCCACCTGTT
TACCCTGACCAATCTGGGAGCCCCTGCCGCCTTCAAGTACTTTGACACCACCATCGACCGGAAGAGGTAC
ACCAGCACCAAAGAGGTGCTGGACGCCACCCTGATCCACCAGAGCATCACCGGCCTGTACGAGACACGGA
TCGACCTGTCTCAGCTGGGAGGCGACAAGCGACCTGCCGCCACAAAGAAGGCTGGACAGGCTAAGAAGAA
GAAAGATTACAAAGACGATGACGATAAGGGATCCGGCGCAACAAACTTCTCTCTGCTGAAACAAGCCGGA
GATGTCGAAGAGAATCCTGGACCGATGACCGAGTACAAGCCCACGGTGCGCCTCGCCACCCGCGACGACG
TCCCCAGGGCCGTACGCACCCTCGCCGCCGCGTTCGCCGACTACCCCGCCACGCGCCACACCGTCGATCC
GGACCGCCACATCGAGCGGGTCACCGAGCTGCAAGAACTCTTCCTCACGCGCGTCGGGCTCGACATCGGC
AAGGTGTGGGTCGCGGACGACGGCGCCGCCGTGGCGGTCTGGACCACGCCGGAGAGCGTCGAAGCGGGGG
CGGTGTTCGCCGAGATCGGCCCGCGCATGGCCGAGTTGAGCGGTTCCCGGCTGGCCGCGCAGCAACAGAT
GGAAGGCCTCCTGGCGCCGCACCGGCCCAAGGAGCCCGCGTGGTTCCTGGCCACCGTCGGAGTCTCGCCC
GACCACCAGGGCAAGGGTCTGGGCAGCGCCGTCGTGCTCCCCGGAGTGGAGGCGGCCGAGCGCGCCGGGG
TGCCCGCCTTCCTGGAGACCTCCGCGCCCCGCAACCTCCCCTTCTACGAGCGGCTCGGCTTCACCGTCAC
CGCCGACGTCGAGGTGCCCGAAGGACCGCGCACCTGGTGCATGACCCGCAAGCCCGGTGCCTGAACGCGT
TAAGTCGACAATCAACCTCTGGATTACAAAATTTGTGAAAGATTGACTGGTATTCTTAACTATGTTGCTC
CTTTTACGCTATGTGGATACGCTGCTTTAATGCCTTTGTATCATGCTATTGCTTCCCGTATGGCTTTCAT
TTTCTCCTCCTTGTATAAATCCTGGTTGCTGTCTCTTTATGAGGAGTTGTGGCCCGTTGTCAGGCAACGT
GGCGTGGTGTGCACTGTGTTTGCTGACGCAACCCCCACTGGTTGGGGCATTGCCACCACCTGTCAGCTCC
TTTCCGGGACTTTCGCTTTCCCCCTCCCTATTGCCACGGCGGAACTCATCGCCGCCTGCCTTGCCCGCTG
CTGGACAGGGGCTCGGCTGTTGGGCACTGACAATTCCGTGGTGTTGTCGGGGAAATCATCGTCCTTTCCT
TGGCTGCTCGCCTGTGTTGCCACCTGGATTCTGCGCGGGACGTCCTTCTGCTACGTCCCTTCGGCCCTCA
ATCCAGCGGACCTTCCTTCCCGCGGCCTGCTGCCGGCTCTGCGGCCTCTTCCGCGTCTTCGCCTTCGCCC
TCAGACGAGTCGGATCTCCCTTTGGGCCGCCTCCCCGCGTCGACTTTAAGACCAATGACTTACAAGGCAG
CTGTAGATCTTAGCCACTTTTTAAAAGAAAAGGGGGGACTGGAAGGGCTAATTCACTCCCAACGAAGACA
AGATTTCACCATTATCGTTTCAGACCCACCTCCCAACCCCGAGGGGACCCAGAGAGGGCCTATTTCCCAT
GATTCCTTCATATTTGCATATACGATACAAGGCTGTTAGAGAGATAATTAGAATTAATTTGACTGTAAAC
ACAAAGATATTAGTACAAAATACGTGACGTAGAAAGTAATAATTTCTTGGGTAGTTTGCAGTTTTAAAAT
TATGTTTTAAAATGGACTATCATATGCTTACCGTAACTTGAAAGTATTTCGATTTCTTGGCTTTATATAT
CTTGTGGAAAGGACGAAACACCGTGTAGGAATGAATTGCAGGGGTTTTAGAGCTAGAAATAGCAAGTTAA
AATAAGGCTAGTCCGTTATCAACTTGAAAAAGTGGCACCGAGTCGGTGCTTTTTTAAGCTTGGCGTAACT
AGATCTTGAGACACTGCTTTTTGCTTGTACTGGGTCTCTCTGGTTAGACCAGATCTGAGCCTGGGAGCTC
TCTGGCTAACTAGGGAACCCACTGCTTAAGCCTCAATAAAGCTTGCCTTGAGTGCTTCAAGTAGTGTGTG
CCCGTCTGTTGTGTGACTCTGGTAACTAGAGATCCCTCAGACCCTTTTAGTCAGTGTGGAAAATCTCTAG
CAGTACGTATAGTAGTTCATGTCATCTTATTATTCAGTATTTATAACTTGCAAAGAAATGAATATCAGAG
AGTGAGAGGAACTTGTTTATTGCAGCTTATAATGGTTACAAATAAAGCAATAGCATCACAAATTTCACAA
ATAAAGCATTTTTTTCACTGCATTCTAGTTGTGGTTTGTCCAAACTCATCAATGTATCTTATCATGTCTG
GCTCTAGCTATCCCGCCCCTAACTCCGCCCATCCCGCCCCTAACTCCGCCCAGTTCCGCCCATTCTCCGC
CCCATGGCTGACTAATTTTTTTTATTTATGCAGAGGCCGAGGCCGCCTCGGCCTCTGAGCTATTCCAGAA
GTAGTGAGGAGGCTTTTTTGGAGGCCTAGGGACGTACCCAATTCGCCCTATAGTGAGTCGTATTACGCGC
GCTCACTGGCCGTCGTTTTACAACGTCGTGACTGGGAAAACCCTGGCGTTACCCAACTTAATCGCCTTGC
AGCACATCCCCCTTTCGCCAGCTGGCGTAATAGCGAAGAGGCCCGCACCGATCGCCCTTCCCAACAGTTG
CGCAGCCTGAATGGCGAATGGG
[124 nt withheld, positions 9123-9246]
C
[91 nt withheld, positions 9248-9338]
A
[49 nt withheld, positions 9340-9388]
CCTTTGACGTTGGAGTCCACGTTCTTT
[37 nt withheld, positions 9416-9452]
ACCCTATCTCGGTCTATTCTTTTGATTTATAAGGGATTTTGCCGATTTCGGCCTATTGGTTAAAAAATGA
GCTGATTTAACAAAAATTTAACGCGAATTTTAACAAAATATTAACGCTTACAATTTAGGTGGCACTTTTC
GGGGAAATGTGCGCGGAACCCCTATTTGTTTATTTTTCTAAATACATTCAAATATGTATCCGCTCATGAG
ACAATAACCCTGATAAATGCTTCAATAATATTGAAAAAGGAAGAGTATGAGTATTCAACATTTCCGTGTC
GCCCTTATTCCCTTTTTTGCGGCATTTTGCCTTCCTGTTTTTGCTCACCCAGAAACGCTGGTGAAAGTAA
AAGATGCTGAAGATCAGTTGGGTGCACGAGTGGGTTACATCGAACTGGATCTCAACAGCGGTAAGATCCT
TGAGAGTTTTCGCCCCGAAGAACGTTTTCCAATGATGAGCACTTTTAAAGTTCTGCTATGTGGCGCGGTA
TTATCCCGTATTGACGCCGGGCAAGAGCAACTCGGTCGCCGCATACACTATTCTCAGAATGACTTGGTTG
AGTACTCACCAGTCACAGAAAAGCATCTTACGGATGGCATGACAGTAAGAGAATTATGCAGTGCTGCCAT
AACCATGAGTGATAACACTGCGGCCAACTTACTTCTGACAACGATCGGAGGACCGAAGGAGCTAACCGCT
TTTTTGCACAACATGGGGGATCATGTAACTCGCCTTGATCGTTGGGAACCGGAGCTGAATGAAGCCATAC
CAAACGACGAGCGTGACACCACGATGCCTGTAGCAATGGCAACAACGTTGCGCAAACTATTAACTGGCGA
ACTACTTACTCTAGCTTCCCGGCAACAATTAATAGACTGGATGGAGGCGGATAAAGTTGCAGGACCACTT
CTGCGCTCGGCCCTTCCGGCTGGCTGGTTTATTGCTGATAAATCTGGAGCCGGTGAGCGTGGGTCTCGCG
GTATCATTGCAGCACTGGGGCCAGATGGTAAGCCCTCCCGTATCGTAGTTATCTACACGACGGGGAGTCA
GGCAACTATGGATGAACGAAATAGACAGATCGCTGAGATAGGTGCCTCACTGATTAAGCATTGGTAACTG
TCAGACCAAGTTTACTCATATATACTTTAGATTGATTTAAAACTTCATTTTTAATTTAAAAGGATCTAGG
TGAAGATCCTTTTTGATAATCTCATGACCAAAATCCCTTAACGTGAGTTTTCGTTCCACTGAGCGTCAGA
CCCCGTAGAAAAGATCAAAGGATCTTCTTGAGATCCTTTTTTTCTGCGCGTAATCTGCTGCTTGCAAACA
AAAAAACCACCGCTACCAGCGGTGGTTTGTTTGCCGGATCAAGAGCTACCAACTCTTTTTCCGAAGGTAA
CTGGCTTCAGCAGAGCGCAGATACCAAATACTGTTCTTCTAGTGTAGCCGTAGTTAGGCCACCACTTCAA
GAACTCTGTAGCACCGCCTACATACCTCGCTCTGCTAATCCTGTTACCAGTGGCTGCTGCCAGTGGCGAT
AAGTCGTGTCTTACCGGGTTGGACTCAAGACGATAGTTACCGGATAAGGCGCAGCGGTCGGGCTGAACGG
GGGGTTCGTGCACACAGCCCAGCTTGGAGCGAACGACCTACACCGAACTGAGATACCTACAGCGTGAGCT
ATGAGAAAGCGCCACGCTTCCCGAAGGGAGAAAGGCGGACAGGTATCCGGTAAGCGGCAGGGTCGGAACA
GGAGAGCGCACGAGGGAGCTTCCAGGGGGAAACGCCTGGTATCTTTATAGTCCTGTCGGGTTTCGCCACC
TCTGACTTGAGCGTCGATTTTTGTGATGCTCGTCAGGGGGGCGGAGCCTATGGAAAAACGCCAGCAACGC
GGCCTTTTTACGGTTCCTGGCCTTTTGCTGGCCTTTTGCTCACATGTTCTTTCCTGCGTTATCCCCTGAT
TCTGTGGATAACCGTATTACCGCCTTTGAGTGAGCTGATACCGCTCGCCGCAGCCGAACGACCGAGCGCA
GCGAGTCAGTGAGCGAGGAAGCGGAAGAGCGCCCAATACGCAAACCGCCTCTCCCCGCGCGTTGGCCGAT
TCATTAATGCAGCTGGCACGACAGGTTTCCCGACTGGAAAGCGGGCAGTGAGCGCAACGCAATTAATGTG
AGTTAGCTCACTCATTAGGCACCCCAGGCTTTACACTTTATGCTTCCGGCTCGTATGTTGTGTGGAATT
Features (pLannotate 1.2.2; 30 found; start..end, strand, type, name):
     60..78      +  promoter       T3 promoter: promoter for bacteriophage T3 RNA polymerase
    106..332     +  promoter       RSV promoter: Rous sarcoma virus enhancer/promoter
    333..513     +  LTR            5' LTR (truncated): truncated 5' long terminal repeat (LTR) from HIV-1
    560..685     +  misc_feature   HIV-1 Ψ: packaging signal of human immunodeficiency virus type 1
    669..1032    +  CDS            HIV-1 gag (fragment): gag protein from human immunodeficiency virus 1; gag
   1178..1411    +  misc_feature   RRE: The Rev response element (RRE) of HIV-1 allows for Rev-dependent mRNA export from the nucleus to the cytoplasm.
   1821..1938    +  misc_feature   cPPT/CTS: central polypurine tract and central termination sequence of HIV-1
   2004..2070    +  CDS            small t antigen (fragment): SV40 (simian virus 40) small t antigen
   2084..2101    +  CDS            small t antigen (fragment): SV40 (simian virus 40) small t antigen
   2127..2338    +  promoter       EF-1α core promoter: core promoter for human elongation factor EF-1α
   2363..6466    +  CDS            Cas9: Cas9 (Csn1) endonuclease from the Streptococcus pyogenes Type II CRISPR/Cas system generates RNA-guided double strand breaks in DNA
   6605..7204    +  CDS            PuroR (fragment): puromycin N-acetyltransferase; pac from Streptomyces; confers resistance to puromycin
   7220..7808    +  misc_feature   WPRE: woodchuck hepatitis virus posttranscriptional regulatory element
   7804..7914    +  CDS            nef (fragment): NEF_HV1LA - Experimental evidence at protein level: Swiss-Prot protein existence level 1. Extracellular Nef protein targets CD4(+) T-lymphocytes for apoptosis by interacting with CXCR4 surface receptors. From Human immunodeficiency virus type 1 group M subtype B (isolate Lai) (HIV-1).
   7934..7960    +  CDS            Rev (fragment): human immunodeficiency virus 1 (HIV-1) Rev protein; rev; enhances nuclear export of unspliced and incompletely spliced viral mRNAs
   7964..8204    +  promoter       U6 promoter: RNA polymerase III promoter for human U6 snRNA
   8234..8309    +  misc_RNA       gRNA scaffold: guide RNA scaffold for the Streptococcus pyogenes CRISPR/Cas9 system
   8362..8542    +  LTR            5' LTR (truncated): truncated 5' long terminal repeat (LTR) from HIV-1
   8620..8741    +  polyA_signal   SV40 poly(A) signal: SV40 polyadenylation signal
   8781..8916    +  rep_origin     SV40 ori: SV40 origin of replication
   8937..8955    -  promoter       T7 promoter: promoter for bacteriophage T7 RNA polymerase
   8963..9118    +  CDS            lacZα (fragment): LacZα fragment of β-galactosidase; lacZ fragment
   9123..9551    +  rep_origin     f1 ori (sequence partly withheld): f1 bacteriophage origin of replication; arrow indicates direction of (+) strand synthesis
   9604..9708    +  promoter       AmpR promoter: bla
   9709..10569   +  CDS            AmpR: β-lactamase; bla; confers resistance to ampicillin, carbenicillin, and related antibiotics
  10740..11328   +  rep_origin     ori: high-copy-number ColE1/pMB1/pBR322/pUC origin of replication
  11511..11603   +  CDS            lacI (fragment): lac repressor; lacI; The lac repressor binds to the lac operator to inhibit transcription in E. coli. This inhibition can be relieved by adding lactose or isopropyl-β-D-thiogalactopyranoside (IPTG).
  11616..11637   +  protein_bind   CAP binding site: CAP binding activates transcription in the presence of cAMP. E. coli catabolite activator protein
  11652..11682   +  promoter       lac promoter: promoter for the E. coli lac operon
  11686..17      +  protein_bind   lac operator (fragment) (across the origin): The lac repressor binds to the lac operator to inhibit transcription in E. coli. This inhibition can be relieved by adding lactose or isopropyl-β-D-thiogalactopyranoside (IPTG). lac repressor encoded by lacI
