[The description below was written by a language model from this plasmid's Addgene catalogue record and pLannotate feature annotations shown in this document.]
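Description:
CROP_C9_Puro_TOP2B is an 11.7 kb lentiviral all-in-one CRISPR knockout plasmid built on the CROPseq backbone, carrying a single guide RNA directed against the TOP2B gene. It is maintained in E. coli through a high-copy ColE1/pUC-type origin with ampicillin selection (AmpR under its own bla promoter). An f1 origin, an SV40 origin and leftover lac/T3/T7 cloning-vector elements are also annotated in the backbone. The guide was inserted by Gibson cloning.

The transfer cassette follows a third-generation design: an RSV promoter drives a truncated HIV-1 5' LTR, followed by the Ψ packaging signal with a gag fragment, the RRE for Rev-dependent export of the genomic RNA, and the cPPT/CTS. Inside the provirus, an EF-1α core promoter drives Streptococcus pyogenes Cas9, followed in the same orientation by a puromycin N-acetyltransferase coding sequence. The annotation does not identify the element linking the two, though the absence of an intervening promoter suggests co-expression from one transcript. A WPRE downstream enhances transcript expression. The human U6 promoter, the guide and the S. pyogenes gRNA scaffold lie after the WPRE, immediately upstream of the truncated 3' LTR, which is characteristic of CROPseq. In that design the Pol III cassette is copied to the 5' LTR during reverse transcription, and the guide is also included in the polyadenylated Pol II transcript, so it can be read out by RNA sequencing. An SV40 poly(A) signal follows the LTR.

Packaged virus delivers Cas9, guide and puromycin selection in one vector, allowing TOP2B disruption in transduced mammalian cells. The associated publication concerns screening of cancer vulnerabilities in perfusable ex vivo tissue cultures.
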