Addgene plasmid #183325: CROP_C9_Puro_TOP2B
Purpose: All-in-One CRISPRko system with a guide RNA that targets TOP2B gene
Depositing lab: Prashant Mali. Depositing organization: University of California, San Diego (UCSD). Publication: Integrated genome and tissue engineering enables screening of cancer vulnerabilities in physiologically relevant perfusable ex vivo cultures. Hu M, Lei XY, Larson JD, McAlonis M, Ford K, McDonald D, Mach K, Rusert JM, Wechsler-Reya RJ, Mali P. Biomaterials. 2022 Jan;280:121276. doi: 10.1016/j.biomaterials.2021.121276. Epub 2021 Dec 2. PubMed 34890975.
Backbone
  Vector backbone: CROPseq
  Vector type: Lentiviral
Growth in bacteria
  Bacterial resistance: Ampicillin, 100 μg/mL
  Growth temperature: 37°C
  Growth strain: NEB Stable
  Copy number: High Copy
Gene/Insert
  Gene/Insert name: TOP2B
  gRNA/shRNA sequence: TGTAGGAATGAATTGCAGGG
  Species: Synthetic
  Cloning method: Gibson Cloning
Terms and licenses: Academic/Nonprofit Terms; Industry Terms: Not Available to Industry
How to cite: CROP_C9_Puro_TOP2B was a gift from Prashant Mali (Addgene plasmid # 183325 ; http://n2t.net/addgene:183325 ; RRID:Addgene_183325)
